>Addgene plasmid #67318 | pDONR221-ARL2 | addgene partial sequence | sequence record 118841 | M13-Rev 5'-CAGGAAACAGCTATGACC-3'
TCAGCTGGATGGCAAATAATGATTTTATTTTGACTGATAGTGACCTGTTCGTTGCAACAAATTGATAAGC
AATGCTTTCTTATAATGCCAACTTTGTACAAGAAAGCTGGGTCCTATCAGTCAGCTGTGAAAATGCGGCT
GGAAATGTCATCCAGGAGCCAGTCGATGCCCGGCAGCAGGTTCTCCCCGGTGACGGCGCTGCAGCCCTGG
ATGCACCAGTGGTGGCTGCGGATGGAGTCCAGCTCCAGGGCCTCGCGGATGGCGTTAGAGGACAGTGCTC
CAGGCAGGTCCTGCTTATTAGCAAAGATGAGGAGGGTTGCTCCGGCCAGGCGCTCCTCCACCAGCAGGCT
CTGGAGCTCCCGCTGGCAGTCCTGCATGCGCTGGCGGTCTGCGCTGTCCACTACCCAGATGAGGCCATCG
GTGCTCTCAAAGTAGTTCCGCCAGTAGGACCGCAGGGACTTCTGGCCACCCACATCCCAGATGTTCAGCT
TGAATCCTCGGTGCTCCAGGGTCTTGATGTTGAAGCCCAGCGTTGGGGAGATGGTGTCGATGTCCTCCCC
ATTGAACTTCTTCAGGATGGTTGTCTTTCCAGCATTGTCCAGGCCAAGCATGAGCAGTCGCAGCTCCCGC
TCTTTCTGCTTCATCTTCTTCAGAATGGTCAGGAGCCCCATGGTTCTATC
