[The description below was written by a language model from this plasmid's Addgene catalogue record.]
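Description:
pDONR221-ARL2 is a Gateway entry clone built on the commercial pDONR221 donor backbone and carrying the open reading frame of human ARL2, an ARF-like small GTPase of the ARF family. The plasmid is maintained in standard E. coli cloning strains at high copy number and is selected with kanamycin. Although it is catalogued under bacterial expression, the record lists no promoter for the insert, which fits the role of an entry vector: it stores a sequence-verified coding region and does not express it. The insert was introduced by Gateway recombination. In an entry clone of this type, the coding sequence is expected to sit between attL recombination sites, although no feature table is provided to confirm the exact elements present. M13 forward and reverse priming sites flanking the insert are given for sequencing.

The ARL2 coding sequence retains its native stop codon. After transfer into a destination vector by an LR recombination reaction, the protein can therefore be produced untagged or with an N-terminal tag supplied by the destination vector, but C-terminal fusions will not be read through. The promoter, host range and any tags are all determined by the destination vector chosen.

The plasmid belongs to a collection of reagents for expressing or knocking down human ARF, ARL and SAR family GTPases. Its practical use is as a shuttle source from which ARL2 can be moved into bacterial, mammalian or other Gateway-compatible expression vectors for functional and biochemical studies of this GTPase.
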