Addgene plasmid #67318: pDONR221-ARL2
Purpose: hArl2 with stop codon in Gateway Entry vector
Depositing lab: Richard Kahn. Depositing organization: Emory University. Publication: Tool box: Plasmids for the expression or knockdown of human ARF Family GTPases (ARF/ARL/SAR) and their co-expression in bacteria with N-myristoyltransferases. Kerr SC, Kahn RA. Cell Logist. 2015 Sep 21;5(3):e1090523. doi: 10.1080/21592799.2015.1090523. eCollection 2015 Jul-Sep. PubMed 27057421.
Backbone
  Vector backbone: pDONR221
  Backbone manufacturer: Life Technologies
  Vector type: Bacterial Expression ; Gateway Entry vector
Growth in bacteria
  Bacterial resistance: Kanamycin, 50 μg/mL
  Growth temperature: 37°C
  Growth strain: DH5alpha
  Copy number: High Copy
Gene/Insert
  Gene/Insert name: ARL2 (alt name: pRK7s-221)
  Species: H. sapiens (human)
  Entrez Gene: ARL2 (a.k.a. ARFL2, MRCS1)
  Promoter: None
  Cloning method: Gateway Cloning
  Sequencing primers: 5′ M13-Fwd; 3′ M13-Rev
Terms and licenses: Academic/Nonprofit Terms; Industry Terms: Not Available to Industry
How to cite: pDONR221-ARL2 was a gift from Richard Kahn (Addgene plasmid # 67318 ; http://n2t.net/addgene:67318 ; RRID:Addgene_67318)
